>Addgene plasmid #154479 | pEPYC0CM0084 | depositor full sequence | sequence record 299288 | pEPYC0CM0084 sequence 2487 bps
TTGTCGCCTTGCGTATAATATTTGCCCATGGTGAAAACGGGGGCGAAGAAGTTGTCCATATTGGCCACGT
TTAAATCAAAACTGGTGAAACTCACCCAGGGATTGGCTGAGACGAAAAACATATTCTCAATAAACCCTTT
AGGGAAATAGGCCAGGTTTTCACCGTAACACGCCACATCTTGCGAATATATGTGTAGAAACTGCCGGAAA
TCGTCGTGGTATTCACTCCAGAGCGATGAAAACGTTTCAGTTTGCTCATGGAAAACGGTGTAACAAGGGT
GAACACTATCCCATATCACCAGCTCACCGTCTTTCATTGCCATACGAAATTCCGGATGAGCATTCATCAG
GCGGGCAAGAATGTGAATAAAGGCCGGATAAAACTTGTGCTTATTTTTCTTTACGGTCTTTAAAAAGGCC
GTAATATCCAGCTGAACGGTCTGGTTATAGGTACATTGAGCAACTGACTGAAATGCCTCAAAATGTTCTT
TACGATGCCATTGGGATATATCAACGGTGGTATATCCAGTGATTTTTTTCTCCATTTTAGCTTCCTTAGC
TCCTGAAAATCTCGATAACTCAAAAAATACGCCCGGTAGTGATCTTATTTCATTATGGTGAAAGTTGGAA
CCTCTTACGTGCCCGATCAACTCGAGTGCCACCTGACGTCTAAGAAACCATTATTATCATGACATTAACC
TATAAAAATAGGCGTATCACGAGGCAGAATTTCAGATAAAAAAAATCCTTAGCTTTCGCTAAGGATGATT
TCTGGAATTCGGTCTCAGGAGGTCAACATGGTGGAGCACGACACTCTGGTCTACTCCAAAAATGTCAAAG
ATACAGTCTCAGAAGATCAAAGGGCTATTGAGACTTTTCAACAAAGGATAATTTCGGGAAACCTCCTCGG
ATTCCATTGCCCAGCTATCTGTCACTTCATCGAAAGGACAGTAGAAAAGGAAGGTGGCTCCTACAAATGC
CATCATTGCGATAAAGGAAAGGCTATCATTCAAGAAGCAAGTGGATGATGGACCCCCACCCACGAGGAGC
ATCGTGGAAAAAGAAGAGGTTCCTCTCTCTGCCGACAGTGGTCCCAAACTGACGTAAGGGATGACGCACA
TGATGTGACATCTCCAAACCACGTCTACAAATCCCACTATCCTTCGCAAGACCCTTCCTCTATATAAGGA
AGTTCATTTCATTTGGAGAGGACACGCTACTCGAGACCCTGCAGTCCGGCAAAAAAGGGCAAGGTGTCAC
CACCCTGCCCTTTTTCTTTAAAACCGAAAAGATTACTTCGCGTTATGCAGGCTTCCTCGCTCACTGACTC
GCTGCGCTCGGTCGTTCGGCTGCGGCGAGCGGTATCAGCTCACTCAAAGGCGGTAATACGGTTATCCACA
GAATCAGGGGATAACGCAGGAAAGAACATGTGAGCAAAAGGCCAGCAAAAGGCCAGGAACCGTAAAAAGG
CCGCGTTGCTGGCGTTTTTCCACAGGCTCCGCCCCCCTGACGAGCATCACAAAAATCGACGCTCAAGTCA
GAGGTGGCGAAACCCGACAGGACTATAAAGATACCAGGCGTTTCCCCCTGGAAGCTCCCTCGTGCGCTCT
CCTGTTCCGACCCTGCCGCTTACCGGATACCTGTCCGCCTTTCTCCCTTCGGGAAGCGTGGCGCTTTCTC
ATAGCTCACGCTGTAGGTATCTCAGTTCGGTGTAGGTCGTTCGCTCCAAGCTGGGCTGTGTGCACGAACC
CCCCGTTCAGCCCGACCGCTGCGCCTTATCCGGTAACTATCGTCTTGAGTCCAACCCGGTAAGACACGAC
TTATCGCCACTGGCAGCAGCCACTGGTAACAGGATTAGCAGAGCGAGGTATGTAGGCGGTGCTACAGAGT
TCTTGAAGTGGTGGCCTAACTACGGCTACACTAGAAGAACAGTATTTGGTATCTGCGCTCTGCTGAAGCC
AGTTACCTTCGGAAAAAGAGTTGGTAGCTCTTGATCCGGCAAACAAACCACCGCTGGTAGCGGTGGTTTT
TTTGTTTGCAAGCAGCAGATTACGCGCAGAAAAAAAGGATCTCAAGAAGATCCTTTGATCTTTTCTACGG
GGTCTGACGCTCAGTGGAACGAAAACTCACGTTAAGGGATTTTGGTCATGAGATTATCAAAAAGGATCTT
CACCTAGATCCTTTTAAATTAAAAATGAAGTTTTAAATCAATCTAAAGTATATATGAGTAAACTTGGTCT
GACAGCTCGAGGCTTGGATTCTCACCAATAAAAAACGCCCGGCGGCAACCGAGCGTTCTGAACAAATCCA
GATGGAGTTCTGAGGTCATTACTGGATCTATCAACAGGAGTCCAAGCGAGCTCGATATCAAATTACGCCC
CGCCCTGCCACTCATCGCAGTACTGTTGTAATTCATTAAGCATTCTGCCGACATGGAAGCCATCACAAAC
GGCATGATGAACCTGAATCGCCAGCGGCATCAGCACC
Features (pLannotate 1.2.2; 11 found; start..end, strand, type, name):
    546..643     -  promoter       cat promoter: promoter of the E. coli cat gene encoding chloramphenicol acetyltransferase
    729..772     -  terminator     bacterial terminator: putative bacterial transcription terminator
    869..1015    +  promoter       CaMV 35S promoter (fragment): strong constitutive promoter from cauliflower mosaic virus
   1074..1098    +  promoter       CaMV 35S promoter (fragment): strong constitutive promoter from cauliflower mosaic virus
   1098..1120    +  promoter       CaMV 35S promoter (fragment): strong constitutive promoter from cauliflower mosaic virus
   1150..1167    +  promoter       35SPPDK promoter (fragment): hybrid promoter consisting of the cauliflower mosaic virus 35S enhancer fused to the maize C4PPDK basal promoter (Yoo et al., 2007)
   1166..1212    +  promoter       minimal CaMV 35S promoter: minimal 35S promoter from cauliflower mosaic virus
   1235..1292    +  terminator     his operon terminator: This putative transcriptin terminator from the E. coli his operon has a 2-bp deletion introduced during synthesis. Its efficiency has not been determined.
   1487..2075    -  rep_origin     ori: high-copy-number ColE1/pMB1/pBR322/pUC origin of replication
   2258..2352    -  terminator     lambda t0 terminator: transcription terminator from phage lambda
   2376..545     -  CDS            cat (across the origin): CAT_ECOLX - Experimental evidence at protein level: Swiss-Prot protein existence level 1. This enzyme is an effector of chloramphenicol resistance in bacteria. From Escherichia coli. This protein is used as a marker in many commonly used cloning vectors, such as pACYC184.
