[The description below was written by a language model from this plasmid's Addgene catalogue record and pLannotate feature annotations shown in this document.]
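Description:
pEPYC0CM0084 is a small (about 2.5 kb) Phytobricks Level 0 part plasmid built in the pUAP1 universal acceptor backbone, intended for modular Golden Gate-style assembly of plant expression constructs rather than for direct expression in any host. It is maintained in E. coli at high copy through a ColE1/pUC-type origin of replication and is selected with chloramphenicol, conferred by the cat (chloramphenicol acetyltransferase) gene driven by its native promoter and followed by the lambda t0 terminator. Additional bacterial terminators, including a his operon terminator, flank the part-insertion region and help insulate the cloned part from read-through transcription from the backbone.

The insert is a synthetic variant of the cauliflower mosaic virus 35S promoter, described as "CaMV35S (C-CRE relocated)", which indicates that a cis-regulatory element of the promoter has been moved from its natural position. This is consistent with the annotation, which detects the insert not as one continuous 35S promoter but as several separate 35S-derived fragments followed by a minimal 35S core promoter, all in the same orientation. The record does not specify exactly which element was moved or where it was placed. The part was cloned using BpiI sites, which were destroyed in the process, as is usual for domestication of a part into a Level 0 acceptor.

No coding sequence, reporter or plant terminator is present; the plasmid supplies only a promoter part. It comes from work on the rational design of minimal synthetic plant promoters and would typically be combined with other standard parts into a transcription unit to test how regulatory element position affects promoter activity.
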