Addgene plasmid #154479: pEPYC0CM0084
Purpose: Phytobricks Level 0 part
Depositing lab: Nicola Patron. Depositing organization: Earlham Institute. Publication: Rational design of minimal synthetic promoters for plants. Cai YM, Kallam K, Tidd H, Gendarini G, Salzman A, Patron NJ. Nucleic Acids Res. 2020 Aug 28. pii: 5897334. doi: 10.1093/nar/gkaa682. PubMed 32856047.
Backbone
  Vector backbone: pUAP1
  Vector type: Synthetic Biology
Growth in bacteria
  Bacterial resistance: Chloramphenicol, 25 μg/mL
  Growth temperature: 37°C
  Growth strain: NEB Stable
  Copy number: High Copy
Gene/Insert
  Gene/Insert name: CaMV35S (C-CRE relocated)
  Species: Synthetic
  Cloning method: Restriction Enzyme; 5′ cloning site BpiI (destroyed during cloning); 3′ cloning site BpiI (destroyed during cloning)
Terms and licenses: Academic/Nonprofit Terms; Industry Terms: Not Available to Industry
Depositor comments: Please visit https://www.biorxiv.org/content/10.1101/2020.05.14.095406v1 for bioRxiv preprint.
How to cite: pEPYC0CM0084 was a gift from Nicola Patron (Addgene plasmid # 154479 ; http://n2t.net/addgene:154479 ; RRID:Addgene_154479)
